Addgene plasmid #35697: PL06010B1E06 (smedwi3)
Depositing lab: Phillip Newmark. Depositing organization: University of Illinois at Urbana-Champaign. Publication: The planarian Schmidtea mediterranea as a model for epigenetic germ cell specification: analysis of ESTs from the hermaphroditic strain. Zayas RM, Hernandez A, Habermann B, Wang Y, Stary JM, Newmark PA. Proc Natl Acad Sci U S A. 2005 Dec 20;102(51):18491-6. Epub 2005 Dec 12. 10.1073/pnas.0509507102 PubMed 16344473.
Backbone
  Vector backbone: pBluescript II SK(+)
  Backbone size w/o insert (bp): 3000
Growth in bacteria
  Bacterial resistance: Ampicillin, 100 μg/mL
  Growth temperature: 37°C
  Growth strain: DH5alpha
  Copy number: High Copy
Gene/Insert
  Gene/Insert name: Smedwi3 (alt name: Piwi3)
  Species: S. mediterranea
  Promoter: T7 sense, T3 antisense
  Cloning method: Restriction Enzyme; 5′ cloning site EcoRI (unknown if destroyed); 3′ cloning site NotI (unknown if destroyed)
  Sequencing primers: 5′ M13-20; 3′ T3
Terms and licenses: Academic/Nonprofit Terms; Industry Terms: Not Available to Industry
How to cite: PL06010B1E06 (smedwi3) was a gift from Phillip Newmark (Addgene plasmid # 35697 ; http://n2t.net/addgene:35697 ; RRID:Addgene_35697)
