[The description below was written by a language model from this plasmid's Addgene catalogue record.]
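Description:
PL06010B1E06 (smedwi3) is a cDNA clone in the pBluescript II SK(+) phagemid cloning vector, a backbone of about 3 kb that is maintained at high copy number in E. coli and selected with ampicillin. It is a bacterial cloning and in vitro transcription vector rather than an expression construct for animal cells. No feature table accompanies the record, so backbone elements beyond those listed in the catalogue fields are not individually documented here.

The insert is Smedwi3 (also called Piwi3), from the planarian flatworm Schmidtea mediterranea. As the name indicates, it is a member of the PIWI family. The fragment was placed between the EcoRI site at the 5′ end and the NotI site at the 3′ end of the polylinker, though the record does not say whether those sites survived cloning. Nor does it give the insert length or state whether the clone spans the complete coding sequence. The insert is flanked by opposing bacteriophage promoters, oriented so that T7 RNA polymerase produces the sense strand and T3 RNA polymerase the antisense strand.

This arrangement allows strand-specific RNA to be made from a linearised template. Clones of this type are generally used to make antisense riboprobes for in situ hybridisation, sense control probes, or both strands for double-stranded RNA in RNA interference experiments. The record does not specify a particular application. The clone name and associated publication indicate that it derives from an expressed sequence tag collection generated from the hermaphroditic strain of S. mediterranea, in work examining this organism as a model for epigenetic germ cell specification.
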