>Addgene plasmid #35697 | PL06010B1E06 (smedwi3) | depositor partial sequence | sequence record 43918 | insert
TATATTTTGGAAATGAAGCTTCTGTTAGTGCTGGGGAACAAGCTGAATTTAAACAAGCCTTGGCACATAA
TAAAGTTATAGGTGGTATTCGTATTGAAAATTGGATATTAATTTCTCCAAAAAGTTTACTGACAAAAGCA
AATGGTCTGTTACAGGCTTTAATGAGCAAATCTCCTAGAGTTGGAGTTATGTTTGGAAAACCCAAAATAG
TTGAAATGAACAATGATCGAACAGAAGAGTATTTAAAAGAATTAAAGAGAAATGTGGCTCCTGGTGTGCA
GTTAGTAGTTACAATTTTATCTGCTGTTAGAGAAGATCGATACAATGCAATAAAAAAATTTTGTTATGTG
GATTGTCCTGTTCCAAGTCAAGTGGTATTAGCCCAAACATTGAAAGAAGGGCCTAAATTAAATAGTGTGG
CAGTTAATATAGCCCTTCAAATAAACGCAAAATTAGGTGGAGAGCTGTGGGCTGTCAAAATACCTATTAA
GAAGTTTATGGTTGTTGGACTTGATGTTTGGCATGATACTAAAGGGAGAAGTAGATCAGTTGGAGCCGTA
GTTGGTTCAACTAATGCGCTATGCACAAGGTGGTTTTCGAAATCGCATTTGCAAGAACAAGATAAAGAAA
TTATGTACGTATTACAGTCGTGTATGTTAAGCCTTTTAAAGGCTTATTTTGAAGAAAATAATTTTTTGCC
TGAGACTATCTTTATGTATAGGGATGGTGTTAGTGATGGTCAGTTAGGATATGTTCAAAAAACTGAAATT
GAACAATTCTTTNAAGTTTTTGAATCGTTTAGTGCTGATTATAAACCTAATATGGTAT
