>Addgene plasmid #35697 | PL06010B1E06 (smedwi3) | addgene partial sequence | sequence record 45011 | T7 5'-TAATACGACTCACTATAGGG-3'
GGTATCGATAAGCTTGATATCGAATTCCGTTGCTGTCGTATATTTTGGAAATGAAGCTTCTGTTAGTGCT
GGGGAACAAGCTGAATTTAAACAAGCCTTGGCACATAATAAAGTTATAGGTGGTATTCGTATTGAAAATT
GGATATTAATTTCTCCAAAAAGTTTACTGACAAAAGCAAATGGTCTGTTACAGGCTTTAATGAGCAAATC
TCCTAGAGTTGGAGTTATGTTTGGAAAACCCAAAATAGTTGAAATGAACAATGATCGAACAGAAGAGTAT
TTAAAAGAATTAAAGAGAAATGTGGCTCCTGGTGTGCAGTTAGTAGTTACAATTTTATCTGCTGTTAGAG
AAGATCGATACAATGCAATAAAAAAATTTTGTTATGTGGATTGTCCTGTTCCAAGTCAAGTGGTATTAGC
CCAAACATTGAAAGAAGGGCCTAAATTAAATAGTGTGGCAGTTAATATAGCCCTTCAAATAAACGCAAAA
TTAGGTGGAGAGCTGTGGGCTGTCAAAATACCTATTAAGAAGTTTATGGTTGTTGGACTTGATGTTTGGC
ATGATACTAAAGGGAGAAGTAGATCAGTTGGAGCCGTAGTTGGTTCAACTAATGCGCTATGCACAAGGTG
GTTTTCGAAATCGCATTTGCAAGAACAAGATAAAGAAATTATGTACGTATTACAGTCGTGTATGTTAAGC
CTTTTAAAGGCTTATTTTGAAGAAAATAATTTTTTGCCTGAGACTATCTTTATGTATAGGGATGGTGTTA
GTGATGGTCAGTTAGGATATGTTCAAAAAACTGAAATTGAACAATTCTTTA
